Addgene plasmid #15142: pRISAP (CC#8)
Purpose: (Empty Backbone)
Depositing lab: Connie Cepko. Depositing organization: Harvard Medical School. Publication: Production and design of more effective avian replication-incompetent retroviral vectors. Chen CM, Smith DM, Peters MA, Samson ME, Zitz J, Tabin CJ, Cepko CL. Dev Biol. 1999 Oct 15. 214(2):370-84. 10.1006/dbio.1999.9432 PubMed 10525341.
Backbone
  Vector backbone: pRISAP
  Backbone manufacturer: Cepko Lab
  Backbone size (bp): 11419
  Vector type: Retroviral ; avian expression
Growth in bacteria
  Bacterial resistance: Ampicillin, 100 μg/mL
  Growth temperature: 37°C
  Growth strain: DH5alpha
  Copy number: Unknown
Gene/Insert
  Gene/Insert name: None
  Tag / fusion protein: gag (N terminal on backbone); pol (N terminal on backbone); PLAP (N terminal on backbone)
  Cloning method: Restriction Enzyme
  Sequencing primers: 5′ n/a
Terms and licenses: Academic/Nonprofit Terms; Industry Terms: Not Available to Industry
Depositor comments: A replication-incompetent avian retroviral vector expressing the histochemical marker gene PLAP. Clone your transgene into pSLIRES11 and use ClaI to transfer it to pRISAP. As a result both the PLAP marker and the transgene will be encoded by a spliced bicistronic message.
How to cite: pRISAP (CC#8) was a gift from Connie Cepko (Addgene plasmid # 15142 ; http://n2t.net/addgene:15142 ; RRID:Addgene_15142)
