[The description below was written by a language model from this plasmid's Addgene catalogue record and pLannotate feature annotations shown in this document.]
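Description:
pRISAP (CC#8) is an 11.4 kb replication-incompetent avian retroviral vector derived from Rous sarcoma virus and supplied as an empty backbone for expression in avian cells. The bacterial portion is pBR322-like. It carries a ColE1/pMB1 origin with the bom and rop elements, an ampicillin resistance gene with its own promoter for selection in E. coli, and leftover fragments of the tetracycline resistance gene flanking the proviral insert.

The provirus is bounded by two repeated blocks, each annotated with a direct repeat 1 element, the RSV enhancer/promoter and a primer binding site. These correspond to the long terminal repeat regions that drive transcription and support reverse transcription and integration. Between them lie gag and gag-pol coding sequences. They are followed by human placental alkaline phosphatase (PLAP), which the automated annotation labels as a SEAP fragment. No env gene is annotated, which fits the depositor's description of the vector as replication-incompetent, although the record does not say how envelope protein is supplied for packaging.

PLAP is a histochemical marker that lets infected cells and their progeny be seen by enzymatic staining. According to the depositor, a transgene is first cloned into the shuttle plasmid pSLIRES11 and then moved into pRISAP as a ClaI fragment. PLAP and the transgene are then encoded together on a spliced bicistronic message, so marker staining reports cells that also carry the gene of interest. No IRES is annotated in the empty vector. The shuttle's name suggests that it supplies one, but the record does not say so. The associated publication concerns the design of more effective replication-incompetent avian retroviral vectors.
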