Features (pLannotate 1.2.2; 17 found; start..end, strand, type, name):
    107..211     +  promoter       AmpR promoter: bla
    212..1072    +  CDS            AmpR: β-lactamase; bla; confers resistance to ampicillin, carbenicillin, and related antibiotics
   1243..1831    +  rep_origin     ori: high-copy-number ColE1/pMB1/pBR322/pUC origin of replication
   2017..2157    -  misc_feature   bom: basis of mobility region from pBR322
   2259..2450    -  CDS            rop: Rop protein, which maintains plasmids at low copy number; rop
   2454..2849    +  CDS            YPB1_ECOLX: Protein predicted: Swiss-Prot protein existence level 4. From Escherichia coli.
   3091..3160    -  CDS            TcR (fragment): tetracycline efflux protein; tet; confers resistance to tetracycline
   3165..3259    +  ncRNA          Retro dr1: Accession: RF00214 - Retrovirus direct repeat 1 (dr1)
   3295..3556    +  promoter       RSV promoter: Rous sarcoma virus enhancer/promoter
   3578..3652    +  ncRNA          RSV PBS: Accession: RF00467 - Rous sarcoma virus (RSV) primer binding site (PBS)
   3895..6003    +  CDS            gag: GAG_RSVSB - Experimental evidence at protein level: Swiss-Prot protein existence level 1. [Protease p15]: Aspartyl protease that mediates proteolytic cleavages of Gag and Gag-Pol polyproteins during or shortly after the release of the virion from the plasma membrane. Cleavages take place as an ordered, step-wise cascade to yield mature proteins. This process is called maturation. Displays maximal activity during the budding process just prior to particle release from the cell. From Rous sarcoma virus (strain Schmidt-Ruppin B) (RSV-SRB).
   5991..8708    +  CDS            gag-pol (fragment): POL_RSVP - Experimental evidence at protein level: Swiss-Prot protein existence level 1. [Integrase]: Catalyzes viral DNA integration into the host chromosome, by performing a series of DNA cutting and joining reactions. This recombination event is an essential step in the viral replication cycle. Has a strong preference for using the 3'-OH at the viral DNA end as a nucleophile. From Rous sarcoma virus (strain Prague C) (RSV-PrC).
   8842..10342   +  CDS            SEAP (fragment): secreted alkaline phosphatase from human placenta The natural enzyme has a C-terminal transmembrane sequence that is replaced by a GPI anchor.
  10454..10548   +  ncRNA          Retro dr1: Accession: RF00214 - Retrovirus direct repeat 1 (dr1)
  10584..10845   +  promoter       RSV promoter: Rous sarcoma virus enhancer/promoter
  10867..10941   +  ncRNA          RSV PBS: Accession: RF00467 - Rous sarcoma virus (RSV) primer binding site (PBS)
  11068..11362   -  CDS            TcR (fragment): tetracycline efflux protein; tet; confers resistance to tetracycline
>Addgene plasmid #15142 | pRISAP (CC#8) | depositor full sequence | sequence record 8223 | Author sequence
GAATTCTTGAAGACGAAAGGGCCTCGTGATACGCCTATTTTTATAGGTTAATGTCATGATAATAATGGTT
TCTTAGACGTCAGGTGGCACTTTTCGGGGAAATGTGCGCGGAACCCCTATTTGTTTATTTTTCTAAATAC
ATTCAAATATGTATCCGCTCATGAGACAATAACCCTGATAAATGCTTCAATAATATTGAAAAAGGAAGAG
TATGAGTATTCAACATTTCCGTGTCGCCCTTATTCCCTTTTTTGCGGCATTTTGCCTTCCTGTTTTTGCT
CACCCAGAAACGCTGGTGAAAGTAAAAGATGCTGAAGATCAGTTGGGTGCACGAGTGGGTTACATCGAAC
TGGATCTCAACAGCGGTAAGATCCTTGAGAGTTTTCGCCCCGAAGAACGTTTTCCAATGATGAGCACTTT
TAAAGTTCTGCTATGTGGCGCGGTATTATCCCGTGTTGACGCCGGGCAAGAGCAACTCGGTCGCCGCATA
CACTATTCTCAGAATGACTTGGTTGAGTACTCACCAGTCACAGAAAAGCATCTTACGGATGGCATGACAG
TAAGAGAATTATGCAGTGCTGCCATAACCATGAGTGATAACACTGCGGCCAACTTACTTCTGACAACGAT
CGGAGGACCGAAGGAGCTAACCGCTTTTTTGCACAACATGGGGGATCATGTAACTCGCCTTGATCGTTGG
GAACCGGAGCTGAATGAAGCCATACCAAACGACGAGCGTGACACCACGATGCCTGCAGCAATGGCAACAA
CGTTGCGCAAACTATTAACTGGCGAACTACTTACTCTAGCTTCCCGGCAACAATTAATAGACTGGATGGA
GGCGGATAAAGTTGCAGGACCACTTCTGCGCTCGGCCCTTCCGGCTGGCTGGTTTATTGCTGATAAATCT
GGAGCCGGTGAGCGTGGGTCTCGCGGTATCATTGCAGCACTGGGGCCAGATGGTAAGCCCTCCCGTATCG
TAGTTATCTACACGACGGGGAGTCAGGCAACTATGGATGAACGAAATAGACAGATCGCTGAGATAGGTGC
CTCACTGATTAAGCATTGGTAACTGTCAGACCAAGTTTACTCATATATACTTTAGATTGATTTAAAACTT
CATTTTTAATTTAAAAGGATCTAGGTGAAGATCCTTTTTGATAATCTCATGACCAAAATCCCTTAACGTG
AGTTTTCGTTCCACTGAGCGTCAGACCCCGTAGAAAAGATCAAAGGATCTTCTTGAGATCCTTTTTTTCT
GCGCGTAATCTGCTGCTTGCAAACAAAAAAACCACCGCTACCAGCGGTGGTTTGTTTGCCGGATCAAGAG
CTACCAACTCTTTTTCCGAAGGTAACTGGCTTCAGCAGAGCGCAGATACCAAATACTGTCCTTCTAGTGT
AGCCGTAGTTAGGCCACCACTTCAAGAACTCTGTAGCACCGCCTACATACCTCGCTCTGCTAATCCTGTT
ACCAGTGGCTGCTGCCAGTGGCGATAAGTCGTGTCTTACCGGGTTGGACTCAAGACGATAGTTACCGGAT
AAGGCGCAGCGGTCGGGCTGAACGGGGGGTTCGTGCACACAGCCCAGCTTGGAGCGAACGACCTACACCG
AACTGAGATACCTACAGCGTGAGCTATGAGAAAGCGCCACGCTTCCCGAAGGGAGAAAGGCGGACAGGTA
TCCGGTAAGCGGCAGGGTCGGAACAGGAGAGCGCACGAGGGAGCTTCCAGGGGGAAACGCCTGGTATCTT
TATAGTCCTGTCGGGTTTCGCCACCTCTGACTTGAGCGTCGATTTTTGTGATGCTCGTCAGGGGGGCGGA
GCCTATGGAAAAACGCCAGCAACGCGGCCTTTTTACGGTTCCTGGCCTTTTGCTGGCCTTTTGCTCACAT
GTTCTTTCCTGCGTTATCCCCTGATTCTGTGGATAACCGTATTACCGCCTTTGAGTGAGCTGATACCGCT
CGCCGCAGCCGAACGACCGAGCGCAGCGAGTCAGTGAGCGAGGAAGCGGAAGAGCGCCTGATGCGGTATT
TTCTCCTTACGCATCTGTGCGGTATTTCACACCGCATATGGTGCACTCTCAGTACAATCTGCTCTGATGC
CGCATAGTTAAGCCAGTATACACTCCGCTATCGCTACGTGACTGGGTCATGGCTGCGCCCCGACACCCGC
CAACACCCGCTGACGCGCCCTGACGGGCTTGTCTGCTCCCGGCATCCGCTTACAGACAAGCTGTGACCGT
CTCCGGGAGCTGCATGTGTCAGAGGTTTTCACCGTCATCACCGAAACGCGCGAGGCAGCTGCGGTAAAGC
TCATCAGCGTGGTCGTGAAGCGATTCACAGATGTCTGCCTGTTCATCCGCGTCCAGCTCGTTGAGTTTCT
CCAGAAGCGTTAATGTCTGGCTTCTGATAAAGCGGGCCATGTTAAGGGCGGTTTTTTCCTGTTTGGTCAC
TTGATGCCTCCGTGTAAGGGGGAATTTCTGTTCATGGGGGTAATGATACCGATGAAACGAGAGAGGATGC
TCACGATACGGGTTACTGATGATGAACATGCCCGGTTACTGGAACGTTGTGAGGGTAAACAACTGGCGGT
ATGGATGCGGCGGGACCAGAGAAAAATCACTCAGGGTCAATGCCAGCGCTTCGTTAATACAGATGTAGGT
GTTCCACAGGGTAGCCAGCAGCATCCTGCGATGCAGATCCGGAACATAATGGTGCAGGGCGCTGACTTCC
GCGTTTCCAGACTTTACGAAACACGGAAACCGAAGACCATTCATGTTGTTGCTCAGGTCGCAGACGTTTT
GCAGCAGCAGTCGCTTCACGTTCGCTCGCGTATCGGTGATTCATTCTGCTAACCAGTAAGGCAACCCCGC
CAGCCTAGCCGGGTCCTCAACGACAGGAGCACGATCATGCGCACCCGTGGCCAGGACCCAACGCTGCCCG
AGATGCGCCGCGTGCGGCTGCTGGAGATGGCGGACGCGATGGATATGTTCTGCCAAGGGTTGGTTTGCGC
ATTCACAGTTCTCCGCAAGAATTGATTGGCTCCAATTCTTGGAGTGGTGAATCCGTTAGCGAGGTGCCGC
CGGCTTCCATTCAGGTCGAGGTGGCCCGGCTCCATGCACCGCGACGCAACGCGGGGAGGCAGACAAGGTA
TAGGGCGGCGATGCGATGTACGGGCCAGATATACGCGTATCTGAGGGGACTAGGGTGTGTTTAGGCGAAA
AGCGGGGCTTCGGTTGTACGCGGTTAGGAGTCCCCTTAGGATATAGTAGTTTCGCTTTTGCATAGGGAGG
GGGAAATGTAGTCTTATGCAATACTCTTGTAGTCTTGCAACATGGTAACGATGAGTTAGCAACATGCCTT
ACAAGGAGAGAAAAAGCACCGTGCATGCCGATTGGTGGAAGTAAGGTGGTACGATCGTGCCTTATTAGGA
AGGCAACAGACGGGTCTGACATGGATTGGACGAACCACTGAATTCCGCATTGCAGAGATATTGTATTTAA
GTGCCTAGCTCGATACAATAAACGCCATTTGACCATTCACCACATTGGTGTGCACCTGGGTTGATGGCCG
GACCGTTGATTCCCTGACGACTACGAGCACCTGCATGAAGCAGAAGGCTTCATTTGGTGACCCCGACGTG
ATAGTTAGGGAATAGTGGTCGGCCACAGACGGCGTGGCGATCCTGTCTCCATCCGTCTCGTCTATCGGGA
GGCGAGTTCGATGACCCTGGTGGAGGGGGCTGCGGCTTAGGGAGGCAGAAGCTGAGTACCGTCGGAGGGA
GCTCCAGGGCCCGGAGCGACTGACCCCTGCCGAGAACTCAGAGGGTCGTCGGAAGACGGAGAGTGAGCCC
GACGACCACCCCAGGCACGTCTTTGGTCGGCCTGCGGATCAAGCATGGAAGCCGTCATTAAGGTGATTTC
GTCCGCGTGTAAAACCTATTGCGGGAAAATCTCTCCTTCTAAGAAGGAAATAGGGGCCATGTTGTCCCTG
TTACAAAAGGAAGGGTTGCTTATGTCTCCCTCAGATTTATATTCTCCGGGGTCCTGGGATCCCATCACTG
CGGCGCTCTCCCAGCGGGCAATGGTACTTGGAAAATCGGGAGAGTTAAAAACCTGGGGATTGGTTTTGGG
GGCATTGAAGGCGGCTCGAGAGGAACAGGTTACATCTGAGCAAGCAAAGTTTTGGTTGGGATTAGGGGGA
GGGAGGGTCTCTCCCCCAGGTCCGGAGTGCATCGAGAAACCAGCTACGGAGCGGCGAATCGACAAAGGGG
AGGAGGTGGGAGAAACAACTGTGCAGCGAGATGCGAAGATGGCGCCAGAGGAAGCGGCCACACCTAAAAC
CGTTGGCACATCCTGCTATCATTGCGGAACAGCTGTTGGCTGCAATTGCGCCACCGCCACAGCCTCGGCC
CCTCCTCCCCCTTATGTGGGGAGTGGTTTGTATCCTTCCCTGGCGGGGGTGGGAGAGCAGCAGGGCCAGG
GAGATAACACGTCTCGGGGGGCGGAGCAGCCAAGGGAGGAGCCAGGGCACGCGGGTCAGGCCCCTGGGCC
GGCCCTGACTGACTGGGCAAGGGTAAGGGAGGAGCTTGCGAGTACTGGTCCGCCCGTGGTGGCCATGCCT
GTAGTGATTAAGACAGAGGGACCCGCCTGGACCCCTCTGGAGCCAAAATTGATCACAAGACTGGCTGATA
CGGTCAGGACCAAGGGCTTACGATCCCCGATCACTATGGCAGAAGTGGAAGCGCTCATGTCCTCCCCGTT
GCTGCCGCATGACGTCACGAATCTAATGAGAGTGATTTTAGGACCTGCCCCATATGCCTTATGGATGGAC
GCTTGGGGAGTCCAACTCCAGACGGTTATAGCGGCAGCCACTCGCGACCCCCGACACCCAGCGAACGGTC
AAGGGCGGGGGGAACGGACTAACTTGGATCGATTAAAGGGCTTAGCTGATGGGATGGTGGGCAACCCACA
GGGTCAGGCCGCATTATTAAGACCGGGGGAATTGGTTGCTATTACGGCGTCGGCTCTCCAGGCGTTTAGA
GAAGTTGCCCGGCTGGCGGAACCTGCAGGTCCATGGGCGGACATCACGCAGGGACCATCTGAGTCCTTTG
TTGATTTTGCCAATCGGCTTATAAAGGCGGTTGAGGGGTCAGATCTCCCGCCTTCCGCGCGGGCTCCGGT
GATCATTGACTGCTTTAGGCAGAAGTCACAGCCAGATATTCAGCAGCTTATACGGGCAGCACCCTCCACG
CTGACCACCCCAGGAGAGATAATCAAATATGTGCTAGACAGGCAGAAGATTGCCCCTCTTACGGATCAAG
GCATAGCCGCGGCCATGTCGTCTGCTATCCAGCCCTTAGTTATGGCAGTAGTCAATAGAGAGAGGGATGG
ACAAACTGGGTCGGGTGGTCGTGCCCGAGGGCTCTGCTACACTTGTGGATCCCCGGGACATTATCAGGCA
CAGTGCCCGAAAAAACGAAAGTCAGGAAACAGCCGTGAGCGATGTCAGCTGTGTGACGGGATGGGACACA
ACGCTAAACAGTGTAGGAAGCGGGATGGCAACCAGGGCCAACGCCCAGGAAGAGGTCTCTCTTCGGGGCC
GTGGCCCGGCCCTGAGCAGCCTGCCGTCTCGTTAGCGATGACAATGGAACATAAAGATCGCCCCTTGGTT
AGGGTCATTCTGACTAACACTGGGAGTCATCCAGTCAAACAACGTTCGGTGTATATCACCGCGCTGTTGG
ACTCCGGAGCGGACATCACTATTATTTCGGAGGAGGATTGGCCTACTGATTGGCCGGTGGTGGACACCGC
GAACCCACAGATCCATGGCATAGGAGGGGGAATTCCCATGCGAAAATCCCGGGATATGATAGAGTTGGGG
GTTATTAACCGAGACGGGTCGTTGGAGCGACCCCTGCTCCTCTTCCCCGCAGTCGCTATGGTTAGAGGGA
GTATCCTAGGAAGAGATTGTCTGCAGGGCCTAGGGCTCCGCTTGACAAATTTATAGGGAGGGCCACTGTT
CTCACTGTTGCGCTACATCTGGCTATTCCGCTCAAATGGAAGCCAGACCGCACGCCTGTGTGGATTGACC
AGTGGCCCCTCCCTGAAGGTAAACTTGTAGGCCTAACGCAATTAGTGGAAAAAGAATTACAGTTAGGACA
TATAGAGCCCTCACTTAGTTGTTGGAACACACCTGTTTTTGTGATCCGGAAGGCTTCCGGGTCTTATCGC
TTATTGCATGATTTGCGCGCTGTTAACGCCAAGCTTGTCCCTTTTGGGGCCGTCCAACAGGGGGCGCCAG
TTCTCTCCGCGCTCCCGCGTGGCTGGCCCCTGATGGTCCTAGACCTCAAGGATTGCTTCTTTTCTATCCC
TCTTGCGGAACAAGATCGCGAAGCTTTTGCATTTACGCTCCCCTCTGTGAATAACCAGGCCCCCGCTCGA
AGATTCCAATGGAAGGTCTTGCCCCAAGGGATGACCTGTTCTCCCACTATCTGTCAGTTGGTAGTGGGTC
AGGTGCTCGAGCCCTTGCGACTCAAGCACCCAGCTCTGTGCATGTTGCCTTATATGGACGATCTTTTGCT
AGCCGCCTCAAGTCATGATGGGTTGGAAGCGGCAGGGAAGGAGGTTATCAGTACATTGGAAAGAGCCGGG
TTCACTATTTCGCCGGATAAGATCCAGAGGGAGCCCGGAGTACAATATCTTGGGTACAAGTTAGGCAGTA
CGTATGTAGCACCCGTAGGCCTGGTAGCAGAACCCAGGATAGCCACCTTGTGGGATGTTCAAAAGCTGGT
GGGGTCACTTCAGTGGCTTCGCCCAGCGTTAGGGATCCCGCCACGACTGATGGGTCCCTTTTATGAGCAG
TTACGAGGGTCAGATCCTAACGAGGCGAGGGAATGGAATCTAGACATGAAAATGGCCTGGAGAGAGATCG
TACAGCTTAGCACTACTGCTGCCTTGGAACGATGGGACCCTGCCCAGCCTCTGGAAGGAGCGGTCGCTAG
ATGTGAACAGGGGGCAATAGGGGTCCTGGGACAGGGACTGTCCACACACCCAAGGCCATGTTTGTGGTTA
TTCTCCACCCAACCCACCAAGGCGTTTACTGCTTGGTTAGAAGTGCTCACCCTTTTGATTACTAAGCTAC
GCGCTTCGGCAGTGCGAACCTTTGGCAAGGAGGTTGATATCCTCCTGTTGCCTGCATGCTTCCGGGAGGA
CCTTCCGCTCCCGGAGGGGATCCTGTTAGCACTTAGGGGGTTTGCAGGAAAAATCAGGAGTAGTGACACG
CCATCTATTTTTGACATTGCGCGTCCACTGCATGTTTCTCTGAAAGTGAGGGTTACCGACCACCCTGTGC
CGGGACCCACTGTCTTTACCGACGCCTCCTCAAGCACCCATAAAGGGGTGGTAGTCTGGAGGGAGGGCCC
AAGGTGGGAGATAAAAGAAATAGTTGATTTGGGGGCAAGTGTACAACAACTGGAGGCACGCGCTGTGGCC
ATGGCACTTCTGCTGTGGCCGACAACGCCCACTAATGTAGTGACTGACTCTGCGTTTGTTGCGAAAATGT
TACTCAAGATGGGACAGGAGGGAGTCCCGTCTACAGCGGCGGCTTTTATTTTAGAGGATGCGTTAAGCCA
AAGGTCAGCCATGGCCGCCGTTCTCCACGTGCGGAGTCATTCTGAAGTGCCAGGGTTTTTCACAGAAGGA
AATGACGTGGCAGATAGCCAAGCCACCTTTCAAGCGTATCCCTTGAGAGAGGCTAAAGATCTTCATACCG
CTCTCCATATTGGACCCCGCGCGCTATCCAAAGCGTGTAATATATCTATGCAGCAGGCTAGGGAGGTTGT
TCAGACCTGCCCGCATTGTAATTCAGCCCCTGCGTTGGAGGCCGGGGTAAACCCTAGGGGTTTGGGACCC
CTACAGATATGGCAGACAGACTTTACGCTTGAGCCTAGAATGGCTCCCCGTTCCTGGCTCGCTGTTACTG
TGGACACCGCCTCATCAGCGATAGTCGTAACTCAGCATGGCCGTGTTACATCGGTTGCTGCACAACATCA
TTGGGCCACGGCTATCGCCGTTTTGGGAAGACCAAAGGCCATAAAAACAGATAACGGGTCCTGCTTCACG
TCCAGATCCACGCGAGAGTGGCTCGCGAGATGGGGGATAGCACACACCACCGGGATTCCGGGAAATTCCC
AGGGTCAAGCTATGGTAGAGCGGGCCAACCGGCTCCTGAAAGATAGGATCCGTGTGCTCGCGGAGGGGGA
CGGCTTTATGAAAAGAATCCCCACCAGCAAACAGGGGGAACTATTAGCCAAGGCAATGTATGCCCTCAAT
CACTTTGAGCGTGGTGAAAACACAAAAACACCGATACAAAAACACTGGAGACCTACCGTTCTTACAGAAG
GACCCCCGGTTAAAATACGAATAGAGACAGGGGAGTGGGAAAAAGGATGGAACGTGCTGGTCTGGGGACG
AGGTTATGCCGCTGTGAAAAACAGGGACACTGATAAGGTTATTTGGGTACCCTCTCGGAAAGTTAAACCG
GATGTCACCCAAAAGGATGAGGTGACTAAGAAAGATGAGGCGAGCCCTCTTTTTGCAGGCATTTCTGACT
GGATACCCTGGGAAGACGAGCAAGAAGGACTCCAAGGAGAAACCGCTAGCAACAAGCAAGAAAGACCCGG
AGAAGACACCCTTGCTGCCAACGAGAGTTAATTATCGATCAAGGCAGGAAAGACAGCTATTGGTAATTGT
GAAATACGCTTTTGTCTGTGTGCTGCAGGAGCTGAGCTGACTCTGCTGGTGGCCTCGCGTACCACTGTGG
CGTCGACAATATGGGGTCGAGGCTGCTGCTGCTGCTGCTGCTGGGCCTGAGGCTACAGCTCTCCCTGGGC
ATCATCCTAGTTGAGGAGGAGAACCCGGACTTCTGGAACCGCGAGGCAGCCGAGGCCCTGGGTGCCGCCA
AGAAGCTGCAGCCTGCACAGACAGCCGCCAAGAACCTCATCATCTTCCTGGGCGATGGGATGGGGGTGTC
TACGGTGACAGCTGCCAGGATCCTAAAAGGGCAGAAGAAGGACAAACTGGGGCCTGAGATACCCCTGGCC
ATGGACCGCTTCCCATATGTGGCTCTGTCCAAGACATACAATGTAGACAAACATGTGCCAGACAGTGGAG
CCACAGCCACGGCCTACCTGTGCGGGGTCAAGGGCAACTTCCAGACCATTGGCTTGAGTGCAGCCGCCCG
CTTTAACCAGTGCAACACGACACGCGGCAACGAGGTCATCTCCGTGATGAATCGGGCCAAGAAAGCAGGG
AAGTCAGTGGGAGTGGTAACCACCACACGAGTGCAGCACGCCTCGCCAGCCGGCACCTACGCCCACACGG
TGAACCGCAACTGGTACTCGGACGCCGACGTGCCTGCCTCGGCCCGCCAGGAGGGGTGCCAGGACATCGC
TACGCAGCTCATCTCCAACATGGACATTGATGTGATCCTAGGTGGAGGCCGAAAGTACATGTTTCGCATG
GGAACCCCAGACCCTGAGTACCCAGATGACTACAGCCAAGGTGGGACCAGGCTGGACGGGAAGAATCTGG
TGCAGGAATGGCTCGGCGAACGCCAGGGTGCCCGGTACGTGTGGAACCGCACTGAGCTCATGCAGGCTTC
CCTGGACCCGTCTGTGACCCATCTCATGGGTCTCTTTGAGCCTGGAGACATGAAATACGAGATCCACCGA
GACTCCACACTGGACCCCTCCCTGATGGAGATGACAGAGGCTGCCCTGCGCCTGCTGAGCAGACACCCCC
GCGGCTTCTTCCTCTTCGTGGAGGGTGGTCGCATCGACCATGGTCATCATGAAAGCAGGGCTTACCGGGC
ACTGACTGAGACGATCATGTTCGACGACGCCATTGAGAGGGCGGGCCAGCTCACCAGCGAGGAGGACACG
CTGAGCCTCGTCACTGCCGACCACTCCCACGTCTTCTCCTTCGGAGGCTACCCCCTGCGAGGGAGCTCCT
TCATCGGGCTGGCCGCTGGCAAGGCCCGGGACAGGAAGGCCTACACGGTCCTCCTATACGGAAACGGTCC
AGGCTATGTGCTCAAGGACGGCGCCCGGCCGGATGTTACCGAGAGCGAGAGCGGGAGCCCCGAGTATCGG
CAGCAGTCAGCAGTGCCCCTGGACGAAGAGACCCACGCAGGCGAGGACGTGGCGGTGTTCGCGCGCGGCC
CGCAGGCGCACCTGGTTCACGGCGTGCAGGAGCAGACCTTCATAGCGCACGTCATGGCCTTCGCCGCCTG
CCTGGAGCCCTACACCGCCTGCGACCTGGCGCCCCCCGCCGGCACCACCGACGCCGCGCACCCGGGGCGG
TCCGTGGTCCCCGCGTTGCTTCCTCTGCTGGCCGGGACCCTGCTGCTGCTGGAGACGGCCACTGCTCCCT
GACTATGATATCGATACTAGTCCGATGTACGGGCCAGATATACGCGTATCTGAGGGGACTAGGGTGTGTT
TAGGCGAAAAGCGGGGCTTCGGTTGTACGCGGTTAGGAGTCCCCTTAGGATATAGTAGTTTCGCTTTTGC
ATAGGGAGGGGGAAATGTAGTCTTATGCAATACTCTTGTAGTCTTGCAACATGGTAACGATGAGTTAGCA
ACATGCCTTACAAGGAGAGAAAAAGCACCGTGCATGCCGATTGGTGGAAGTAAGGTGGTACGATCGTGCC
TTATTAGGAAGGCAACAGACGGGTCTGACATGGATTGGACGAACCACTGAATTCCGCATTGCAGAGATAT
TGTATTTAAGTGCCTAGCTCGATACAATAAACGCCATTTGACCATTCACCACATTGGTGTGCACCTGGGT
TGATGGCCGGACCGTTGATTCCCTGACGACTACGAGCACCTGCATGAAGCAGAAGGCTTCATTTGGTGAC
CCCGACGTGATAGTTAGGGAATAGTGGTCGGCCACAGACGGCGTGGCGATCCTGTCTCCATCCGTCTCGT
CTATCGGGAGGCGAGTTCGATGACCCTGGTGGAGGGGGCTGCGGCTTAGGGAGGCAGAAGCTGAGTACCG
TCGGAGGGGATCCACAGGACGGGTGTGGTCGCCATGATCGCGTAGTCGATAGTGGCTCCAAGTAGCGAAG
CGAGCAGGACTGGGCGGCGGCCAAAGCGGTCGGACAGTGCTCCGAGAACGGGTGCGCATAGAAATTGCAT
CAACGCATATAGCGCTAGCAGCACGCCATAGTGACTGGCGATGCTGTCGGAATGGACGATATCCCGCAAG
AGGCCCGGCAGTACCGGCATAACCAAGCCTATGCCTACAGCATCCAGGGTGACGGTGCCGAGGATGACGA
TGAGCGCATTGTTAGATTTCATACACGGTGCCTGACTGCGTTAGCAATTTAACTGTGATAAACTACCGCA
TTAAAGCTT
