>Addgene plasmid #15142 | pRISAP (CC#8) | addgene partial sequence | sequence record 21636 | 15142 with pREPFor
NNNNNNNNNNGTGCNCCTGGGTTGATGGCCGGNCCGTTGATTCCCTGACGACTACGAGCACCTGCATGAA
GCAGAAGGCTTCATTTGGTGACCCCGACGTGATAGTTAGGGAATAGTGGTCGGCCACAGACGGCGTGGCG
ATCCTGTCTCCATCCGTCTCGTCTATCGGGAGGCGAGTTCGATGACCCTGGTGGAGGGGGCTGCGGCTTA
GGGAGGCAGAAGCTGAGTACCGTCGGAGGGANCTCCNNGGCCCGGAGCGACTGACCCCTGCCGAGAACTC
ANAGGGTCNTCNGAANACGGAGAGTGANCNNNANGACCACCCCANGCACGTCTTTGGTCGGCCTGNNGAT
CANGCNTGNAANCCGTCTTTANNGTGATTTCNTCCGCNTGTAAAACCTATTGCN
